Addgene plasmid #205667: LEAPZW
Purpose: shRNAmir backbone for RNA interference, with Azurite reporter
Depositing lab: Dapeng Wang. Depositing organization: Shandong Medical and Pharmaceutical University. Publication: miR-AB, a miRNA-based shRNA viral toolkit for multicolor-barcoded multiplex RNAi at a single-cell level. Wang D, Xiu J, Zhao J, Luo J. EMBO Rep. 2022 Apr 5;23(4):e53691. doi: 10.15252/embr.202153691. Epub 2022 Feb 24. PubMed 35201651.
Backbone
  Vector backbone: pLVX-Puro
  Backbone manufacturer: Clontech
  Vector type: Lentiviral
Growth in bacteria
  Bacterial resistance: Ampicillin, 100 μg/mL
  Growth temperature: 37°C
  Growth strain: NEB Stable
  Copy number: High Copy
Gene/Insert
  Gene/Insert name: miR-AB
  Species: Synthetic
  Promoter: EF1a
  Cloning method: Restriction Enzyme; 5′ cloning site BamHI (unknown if destroyed); 3′ cloning site ApaI (unknown if destroyed)
  Sequencing primers: 3′ PGK Reverse: GCCAGAGGCCACTTGTGTAG
Terms and licenses: Academic/Nonprofit Terms; Industry Terms: Not Available to Industry
How to cite: LEAPZW was a gift from Dapeng Wang (Addgene plasmid # 205667 ; http://n2t.net/addgene:205667 ; RRID:Addgene_205667)
