[The description below was written by a language model from this plasmid's Addgene catalogue record and pLannotate feature annotations shown in this document.]
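Description:
LEAPZW is an HIV-1-based lentiviral vector built on the pLVX-Puro backbone and intended as an empty shRNAmir backbone for RNA interference, carrying a blue fluorescent reporter. In bacteria it is maintained through a high-copy ColE1/pUC-type origin and selected with ampicillin via the β-lactamase gene. Remnants of the lac promoter/operator region and an SV40 polyadenylation signal lie in the plasmid backbone outside the viral cassette.

The transfer cassette is flanked by two HIV-1 LTR elements. Both are annotated as truncated 5' LTRs and are adjacent to nef-derived fragments, so the table alone does not establish the exact LTR configuration. Between them lie the standard cis-acting elements: the Ψ packaging signal with a partial gag sequence for genome encapsidation, the RRE for Rev-dependent nuclear export of the viral RNA, and the cPPT/CTS, which aids nuclear import and transduction. Downstream, the human EF-1α promoter drives the synthetic miR-AB insert, a microRNA-based shRNA scaffold. The feature table annotates only a miR-30a 3' flanking sequence, leaving roughly 900 nt between the promoter and this flank unannotated, so the scaffold's remaining content is not specified in the record.

A separate mouse PGK promoter expresses Azurite, a blue fluorescent protein, followed by a WPRE that enhances transcript stability and expression. Despite the backbone's name, no puromycin resistance gene is annotated; Azurite appears to occupy that position. Transduced cells are therefore marked by blue fluorescence. According to the associated publication title, the vector belongs to a toolkit for colour-barcoded, multiplexed RNAi at the single-cell level.
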