Features (pLannotate 1.2.2; 22 found; start..end, strand, type, name):
    377..634     +  LTR            5' LTR (truncated): truncated 5' long terminal repeat (LTR) from HIV-1
    681..806     +  misc_feature   HIV-1 Ψ: packaging signal of human immunodeficiency virus type 1
    790..1128    +  CDS            HIV-1 gag (fragment): gag protein from human immunodeficiency virus 1; gag
   1303..1536    +  misc_feature   RRE: The Rev response element (RRE) of HIV-1 allows for Rev-dependent mRNA export from the nucleus to the cytoplasm.
   1913..2013    +  CDS            Rev (fragment): human immunodeficiency virus 1 (HIV-1) Rev protein; rev; enhances nuclear export of unspliced and incompletely spliced viral mRNAs
   2028..2143    +  misc_feature   cPPT/CTS: central polypurine tract and central termination sequence of HIV-1 (lacking the first T)
   2184..3348    +  promoter       EF-1α promoter: strong constitutive promoter for human elongation factor EF-1α
   4293..4416    +  ncRNA          3' miR-30a: sequence downstream of the 71-nt precursor of the human miR-30a microRNA (Zeng et al., 2002) miRNA
   4430..4929    +  promoter       PGK promoter: mouse phosphoglycerate kinase 1 promoter
   4947..5660    +  CDS            Azurite: Azurite is a basic (constitutively fluorescent) blue fluorescent protein published in 2006, derived from Aequorea victoria. It is reported to be a rapidly-maturing weak dimer with low acid sensitivity.
   5672..6259    +  misc_feature   WPRE: woodchuck hepatitis virus posttranscriptional regulatory element
   6273..6671    +  CDS            nef (fragment): NEF_HV1BR - Experimental evidence at protein level: Swiss-Prot protein existence level 1. Extracellular Nef protein targets CD4(+) T-lymphocytes for apoptosis by interacting with CXCR4 surface receptors (PubMed:14990729). From Human immunodeficiency virus type 1 group M subtype B (isolate BRU/LAI) (HIV-1).
   6719..6976    +  LTR            5' LTR (truncated): truncated 5' long terminal repeat (LTR) from HIV-1
   7129..7145    -  protein_bind   lac operator: The lac repressor binds to the lac operator to inhibit transcription in E. coli. This inhibition can be relieved by adding lactose or isopropyl-β-D-thiogalactopyranoside (IPTG). lac repressor encoded by lacI
   7153..7183    -  promoter       lac promoter: promoter for the E. coli lac operon
   7198..7219    -  protein_bind   CAP binding site: CAP binding activates transcription in the presence of cAMP. E. coli catabolite activator protein
   7232..7324    -  CDS            lacI (fragment): lac repressor; lacI; The lac repressor binds to the lac operator to inhibit transcription in E. coli. This inhibition can be relieved by adding lactose or isopropyl-β-D-thiogalactopyranoside (IPTG).
   7507..8095    -  rep_origin     ori: high-copy-number ColE1/pMB1/pBR322/pUC origin of replication
   8266..9126    -  CDS            AmpR: β-lactamase; bla; confers resistance to ampicillin, carbenicillin, and related antibiotics
   9127..9231    -  promoter       AmpR promoter: bla
   9279..9413    +  polyA_signal   SV40 poly(A) signal: SV40 polyadenylation signal
   9580..329     +  CDS            nef (fragment) (across the origin): NEF_HV1BR - Experimental evidence at protein level: Swiss-Prot protein existence level 1. Extracellular Nef protein targets CD4(+) T-lymphocytes for apoptosis by interacting with CXCR4 surface receptors (PubMed:14990729). From Human immunodeficiency virus type 1 group M subtype B (isolate BRU/LAI) (HIV-1).
>Addgene plasmid #205667 | LEAPZW | addgene full sequence | sequence record 430236 | Addgene NGS Result
TGGAAGGGCTAATTCACTCCCAAAGAAGACAAGATATCCTTGATCTGTGGATCTACCACACACAAGGCTA
CTTCCCTGATTAGCAGAACTACACACCAGGGCCAGGGGTCAGATATCCACTGACCTTTGGATGGTGCTAC
AAGCTAGTACCAGTTGAGCCAGATAAGGTAGAAGAGGCCAATAAAGGAGAGAACACCAGCTTGTTACACC
CTGTGAGCCTGCATGGGATGGATGACCCGGAGAGAGAAGTGTTAGAGTGGAGGTTTGACAGCCGCCTAGC
ATTTCATCACGTGGCCCGAGAGCTGCATCCGGAGTACTTCAAGAACTGCTGATATCGAGCTTGCTACAAG
GGACTTTCCGCTGGGGACTTTCCAGGGAGGCGTGGCCTGGGCGGGACTGGGGAGTGGCGAGCCCTCAGAT
CCTGCATATAAGCAGCTGCTTTTTGCCTGTACTGGGTCTCTCTGGTTAGACCAGATCTGAGCCTGGGAGC
TCTCTGGCTAACTAGGGAACCCACTGCTTAAGCCTCAATAAAGCTTGCCTTGAGTGCTTCAAGTAGTGTG
TGCCCGTCTGTTGTGTGACTCTGGTAACTAGAGATCCCTCAGACCCTTTTAGTCAGTGTGGAAAATCTCT
AGCAGTGGCGCCCGAACAGGGACTTGAAAGCGAAAGGGAAACCAGAGGAGCTCTCTCGACGCAGGACTCG
GCTTGCTGAAGCGCGCACGGCAAGAGGCGAGGGGCGGCGACTGGTGAGTACGCCAAAAATTTTGACTAGC
GGAGGCTAGAAGGAGAGAGATGGGTGCGAGAGCGTCAGTATTAAGCGGGGGAGAATTAGATCGCGATGGG
AAAAAATTCGGTTAAGGCCAGGGGGAAAGAAAAAATATAAATTAAAACATATAGTATGGGCAAGCAGGGA
GCTAGAACGATTCGCAGTTAATCCTGGCCTGTTAGAAACATCAGAAGGCTGTAGACAAATACTGGGACAG
CTACAACCATCCCTTCAGACAGGATCAGAAGAACTTAGATCATTATATAATACAGTAGCAACCCTCTATT
GTGTGCATCAAAGGATAGAGATAAAAGACACCAAGGAAGCTTTAGACAAGATAGAGGAAGAGCAAAACAA
AAGTAAGACCACCGCACAGCAAGCGGCCGGCCGCTGATCTTCAGACCTGGAGGAGGAGATATGAGGGACA
ATTGGAGAAGTGAATTATATAAATATAAAGTAGTAAAAATTGAACCATTAGGAGTAGCACCCACCAAGGC
AAAGAGAAGAGTGGTGCAGAGAGAAAAAAGAGCAGTGGGAATAGGAGCTTTGTTCCTTGGGTTCTTGGGA
GCAGCAGGAAGCACTATGGGCGCAGCGTCAATGACGCTGACGGTACAGGCCAGACAATTATTGTCTGGTA
TAGTGCAGCAGCAGAACAATTTGCTGAGGGCTATTGAGGCGCAACAGCATCTGTTGCAACTCACAGTCTG
GGGCATCAAGCAGCTCCAGGCAAGAATCCTGGCTGTGGAAAGATACCTAAAGGATCAACAGCTCCTGGGG
ATTTGGGGTTGCTCTGGAAAACTCATTTGCACCACTGCTGTGCCTTGGAATGCTAGTTGGAGTAATAAAT
CTCTGGAACAGATTTGGAATCACACGACCTGGATGGAGTGGGACAGAGAAATTAACAATTACACAAGCTT
AATACACTCCTTAATTGAAGAATCGCAAAACCAGCAAGAAAAGAATGAACAAGAATTATTGGAATTAGAT
AAATGGGCAAGTTTGTGGAATTGGTTTAACATAACAAATTGGCTGTGGTATATAAAATTATTCATAATGA
TAGTAGGAGGCTTGGTAGGTTTAAGAATAGTTTTTGCTGTACTTTCTATAGTGAATAGAGTTAGGCAGGG
ATATTCACCATTATCGTTTCAGACCCACCTCCCAACCCCGAGGGGACCCGACAGGCCCGAAGGAATAGAA
GAAGAAGGTGGAGAGAGAGACAGAGACAGATCCATTCGATTAGTGAACGGATCTCGACGGTATCGCCTTT
AAAAGAAAAGGGGGGATTGGGGGGTACAGTGCAGGGGAAAGAATAGTAGACATAATAGCAACAGACATAC
AAACTAAAGAATTACAAAAACAAATTACAAAAATTCAAAATTTTCGGGTTTATTACAGGGACAGCAGAGA
TCCAGTTTATCGATGGGCAGAGCGCACATCGCCCACAGTCCCCGAGAAGTTGGGGGGAGGGGTCGGCAAT
TGAACCGGAGCCTAGAGAAGGTGGCGCGGGGTAAACTGGGAAAGTGATGTCGTGTACTGGCTCCGCCTTT
TTCCCGAGGGTGGGGGAGAACCGTATATAAGTGCAGTAGTCGCCGTGAACGTTCTTTTTCGCAACGGGTT
TGCCGCCAGAACACAGGTAAGTGCCGTGTGTGGTTCCCGCGGGCCTGGCCTCTTTACGGGTTATGGCCCT
TGCGTGCCTTGAATTACTTCCACGCCCCTGGCTGCAGTACGTGATTCTTGATCCCGAGCTTCGGGTTGGA
AGTGGGTGGGAGAGTTCGAGGCCTTGCGCTTAAGGAGCCCCTTCGCCTCGTGCTTGAGTTGAGGCCTGGC
TTGGGCGCTGGGGCCGCCGCGTGCGAATCTGGTGGCACCTTCGCGCCTGTCTCGCTGCTTTCGATAAGTC
TCTAGCCATTTAAAATTTTTGATGACCTGCTGCGACGCTTTTTTTCTGGCAAGATAGTCTTGTAAATGCG
GGCCAAGATCGGCACACTGGTATTTCGGTTTTTGGGGCCGCGGGCGGCGACGGGGCCGGTGCGTCCCAGC
GCACATGTTCGGCGAGGCGGGGCCTGCGAGCGCGGCCACCGAGAATCGGACGGGGGTAGTCTCAAGCTGG
CCGGCCTGCTCTGGTGCCTGGCCTCGCGCCGCCGTGTATCGCCCCGCCCTGGGCGGCAAGGCTGGCCCGG
TCGGCACCAGTTGCGTGAGCGGAAAGATGGCCGCTTCCCGGCCCTGCTGCAGGGAGCTCAAAATGGAGGA
CGCGGCGCTCGGGAGAGCGGGCGGGTGAGTCACCCACACAAAGGAAAAGGGCCTTTCCGTCCTCAGCCGT
CGCTTCATGTGACTCCACGGAGTACCGGGCGCCGTCCAGGCACCTCGATTAGTTCTCGCGCTTTTGGAGT
ACGTCGTCTTTAGGTTGGGGGGAGGGGTTTTATGCGATGGAGTTTCCCCACACTGAGTGGGTGGAGACTG
AAGTTAGGCCAGCTTGGCACTTGATGTAATTCTCCTTGGAATTTGCCCTTTTTGAGTTTGGATCTTGGTT
CATTCTCAAGCCTCAGACAGTGGTTCAAAGTTTTTTTCTTCCATTTCAGGTGTCGTGAAGCGCTTCGACT
AGGGATAACAGGGTAATTGTTTGAATGAGGCTTCAGTACTTTACAGAATCGTTGCCTGCACATCTTGGAA
ACACTTGCTGGGATTACTTCGACTTCTTAACCCAACAGAAGGCTCGAGAAGGTATATTGCTGTTGACAGG
ATCCACATTAACAACTTTAAGTCCAGCAATTTGAGTTAAGGGTGTTGCTCTCAATGATTTCACTAATGGT
TCAATTTTTAATTTCTTTTCTTCTGGTTCAAAATTCAAGTTTCAAGTGAAAGTGTAATATGCACCCATTT
CTTTCAATAAATCTTCTAAATAGTCCACTAATGTTTTATTTTGTTTTTTACAAAATCAAGCAGCCTCTGC
TATCAATATAGAACCTTGTATTCCATCTTTATCTCTAGCTGAGTCATCAATTACATATCCATAACTTTCT
TCATAAGCAAAAACAAAATTTAATCCGTTATCTTCTTCTTTAGCAATTTCTCTACCCATTCATTTCAATC
CAGTTAAAGTTTTTACAATCTTAACTCCATATTTTTCCTGAGCGATTCTATCACCCAAATCACTTGTTAC
AAAACTTGAATATAGAGCCGGATTTTTTGGAATGCTATTTAAGCGTTTTAGATTTGATAATTTTCAATCA
ATTAAAATTGGTCCTGTTTGATTTCCATCTAATCTTACAAAATGACCATCATGTTTTATTGCCATTCCAA
ATCTGTCAGCATCTGGGTCATTCATAATAATAATATCTGCATCATGTTTAATACCATATTCAAGCGGTAT
TTTTCATGCAGGATCAAATTCTGGATTTGGATTTACAACATTTTTCAATGTTTCATCTTCAAATGCACGA
TCTTCACCCTCAATAACGTTATATCCTGATTCACGTAATCTTTTTGGGGTAAATTTAGTTCCTGTTCCAT
TAACTGCGCTAAAAATAGGGCCCTGCCTCGGACTTCAAGGGGCTAGAATTCGAGCAATTATCTTGTTTAC
TAAAACTGAATACCTTGCTATCTCTTTGATACATTTTTACAAAGCTGAATTAAAATGGTATAAATTAAAT
CACTTTTTTCAATTCTACCGGGTAGGGGAGGCGCTTTTCCCAAGGCAGTCTGGAGCATGCGCTTTAGCAG
CCCCGCTGGGCACTTGGCGCTACACAAGTGGCCTCTGGCCTCGCACACATTCCACATCCACCGGTAGGCG
CCAACCGGCTCCGTTCTTTGGTGGCCCCTTCGCGCCACCTTCTACTCCTCCCCTAGTCAGGAAGTTCCCC
CCCGCCCCGCAGCTCGCGTCGTGCAGGACGTGACAAATGGAAGTAGCACGTCTCACTAGTCTCGTGCAGA
TGGACAGCACCGCTGAGCAATGGAAGCGGGTAGGCCTTTGGGGCAGCGGCCAATAGCAGCTTTGCTCCTT
CGCTTTCTGGGCTCAGAGGCTGGGAAGGGGTGGGTCCGGGGGCGGGCTCAGGGGCGGGCTCAGGGGCGGG
GCGGGCGCCCGAAGGGCCTCCGGAGGCCCGGCATTCTGCACGCTTCAAAAGCGCACGTCTGCCGCGCTGT
TCTCCTCTTCCTCATCTCCGGGCCTTTCGACCTTTAATTAACCACCATGAGCAAAGGCGAAGAGCTGTTC
ACCGGCGTGGTGCCCATCCTGGTGGAGCTGGACGGCGACGTGAACGGCCACAAGTTCAGCGTGAGCGGCG
AGGGCGAGGGCGACGCCACCTACGGCAAGCTGACCCTGAAGTTCATCTGCACCACCGGCAAGCTGCCCGT
GCCCTGGCCCACCCTGGTGACCACCCTGAGCCACGGCGTGCAGTGCTTCAGCCGGTACCCCGACCACATG
AAGCAGCACGACTTCTTCAAGAGCGCCATGCCCGAGGGCTACGTGCAGGAGCGGACCATCTTCTTCAAGG
ACGACGGCAACTACAAGACCCGGGCCGAGGTGAAGTTCGAGGGCGACACCCTGGTGAACCGGATCGAGCT
GAAGGGCATCGACTTCAAGGAGGACGGCAACATCCTGGGCCACAAGCTGGAGTACAACTTCAACAGCCAC
AACATCTACATCATGGCCGACAAGCAGAAGAACGGCATCAAGGTGAACTTCAAGATCCGGCACAACATCG
AGGACGGCAGCGTGCAGCTGGCCGACCACTACCAGCAGAACACCCCCATCGGCGACGGCCCCGTGCTGCT
GCCCGACAACCACTACCTGAGCACCCAGAGCGCCCTGAGCAAGGACCCCAACGAGAAGCGGGACCACATG
GTGCTGCTGGAGTTCCGGACCGCCGCCGGCATCACCCACGGCATGGACGAGCTCTATAAGTAAGTTTAAA
CATCAACCTCTGGATTACAAAATTTGTGAAAGATTGACTGGTATTCTTAACTATGTTGCTCCTTTTACGC
TATGTGGATACGCTGCTTTAATGCCTTTGTATCATGCTATTGCTTCCCGTATGGCTTTCATTTTCTCCTC
CTTGTATAAATCCTGGTTGCTGTCTCTTTATGAGGAGTTGTGGCCCGTTGTCAGGCAACGTGGCGTGGTG
TGCACTGTGTTTGCTGACGCAACCCCCACTGGTTGGGGCATTGCCACCACCTGTCAGCTCCTTTCCGGGA
CTTTCGCTTTCCCCCTCCCTATTGCCACGGCGGAACTCATCGCCGCCTGCCTTGCCCGCTGCTGGACAGG
GGCTCGGCTGTTGGGCACTGACAATTCCGTGGTGTTGTCGGGGAAGCTGACGTCCTTTCCATGGCTGCTC
GCCTGTGTTGCCACCTGGATTCTGCGCGGGACGTCCTTCTGCTACGTCCCTTCGGCCCTCAATCCAGCGG
ACCTTCCTTCCCGCGGCCTGCTGCCGGCTCTGCGGCCTCTTCCGCGTCTTCGCCTTCGCCCTCAGACGAG
TCGGATCTCCCTTTGGGCCGCCTCCCCGCCTGGCCTGCAGGGGTACCTTTAAGACCAATGACTTACAAGG
CAGCTGTAGATCTTAGCCACTTTTTAAAAGAAAAGAGGGGACTGGAAGGGCTAATTCACTCCCAACGAAG
ACAAGATATCCTTGATCTGTGGATCTACCACACACAAGGCTACTTCCCTGATTAGCAGAACTACACACCA
GGGCCAGGGGTCAGATATCCACTGACCTTTGGATGGTGCTACAAGCTAGTACCAGTTGAGCCAGATAAGG
TAGAAGAGGCCAATAAAGGAGAGAACACCAGCTTGTTACACCCTGTGAGCCTGCATGGGATGGATGACCC
GGAGAGAGAAGTGTTAGAGTGGAGGTTTGACAGCCGCCTAGCATTTCATCACGTGGCCCGAGAGCTGCAT
CCGGAGTACTTCAAGAACTGCTGATATCGAGCTTGCTACAAGGGACTTTCCGCTGGGGACTTTCCAGGGA
GGCGTGGCCTGGGCGGGACTGGGGAGTGGCGAGCCCTCAGATCCTGCATATAAGCAGCTGCTTTTTGCCT
GTACTGGGTCTCTCTGGTTAGACCAGATCTGAGCCTGGGAGCTCTCTGGCTAACTAGGGAACCCACTGCT
TAAGCCTCAATAAAGCTTGCCTTGAGTGCTTCAAGTAGTGTGTGCCCGTCTGTTGTGTGACTCTGGTAAC
TAGAGATCCCTCAGACCCTTTTAGTCAGTGTGGAAAATCTCTAGCAGTAGTAGTTCATGTCATCTTATTA
TTCAGTATTTATAACTTGCAAAGAAATGAATATCAGAGAGTGAGAGGCCTTGACATTGCTAGCGTTTTAC
CGTCGACCTCTAGCTAGAGCTTGGCGTAATCATGGTCATAGCTGTTTCCTGTGTGAAATTGTTATCCGCT
CACAATTCCACACAACATACGAGCCGGAAGCATAAAGTGTAAAGCCTGGGGTGCCTAATGAGTGAGCTAA
CTCACATTAATTGCGTTGCGCTCACTGCCCGCTTTCCAGTCGGGAAACCTGTCGTGCCAGCTGCATTAAT
GAATCGGCCAACGCGCGGGGAGAGGCGGTTTGCGTATTGGGCGCTCTTCCGCTTCCTCGCTCACTGACTC
GCTGCGCTCGGTCGTTCGGCTGCGGCGAGCGGTATCAGCTCACTCAAAGGCGGTAATACGGTTATCCACA
GAATCAGGGGATAACGCAGGAAAGAACATGTGAGCAAAAGGCCAGCAAAAGGCCAGGAACCGTAAAAAGG
CCGCGTTGCTGGCGTTTTTCCATAGGCTCCGCCCCCCTGACGAGCATCACAAAAATCGACGCTCAAGTCA
GAGGTGGCGAAACCCGACAGGACTATAAAGATACCAGGCGTTTCCCCCTGGAAGCTCCCTCGTGCGCTCT
CCTGTTCCGACCCTGCCGCTTACCGGATACCTGTCCGCCTTTCTCCCTTCGGGAAGCGTGGCGCTTTCTC
ATAGCTCACGCTGTAGGTATCTCAGTTCGGTGTAGGTCGTTCGCTCCAAGCTGGGCTGTGTGCACGAACC
CCCCGTTCAGCCCGACCGCTGCGCCTTATCCGGTAACTATCGTCTTGAGTCCAACCCGGTAAGACACGAC
TTATCGCCACTGGCAGCAGCCACTGGTAACAGGATTAGCAGAGCGAGGTATGTAGGCGGTGCTACAGAGT
TCTTGAAGTGGTGGCCTAACTACGGCTACACTAGAAGAACAGTATTTGGTATCTGCGCTCTGCTGAAGCC
AGTTACCTTCGGAAAAAGAGTTGGTAGCTCTTGATCCGGCAAACAAACCACCGCTGGTAGCGGTGGTTTT
TTTGTTTGCAAGCAGCAGATTACGCGCAGAAAAAAAGGATCTCAAGAAGATCCTTTGATCTTTTCTACGG
GGTCTGACGCTCAGTGGAACGAAAACTCACGTTAAGGGATTTTGGTCATGAGATTATCAAAAAGGATCTT
CACCTAGATCCTTTTAAATTAAAAATGAAGTTTTAAATCAATCTAAAGTATATATGAGTAAACTTGGTCT
GACAGTTACCAATGCTTAATCAGTGAGGCACCTATCTCAGCGATCTGTCTATTTCGTTCATCCATAGTTG
CCTGACTCCCCGTCGTGTAGATAACTACGATACGGGAGGGCTTACCATCTGGCCCCAGTGCTGCAATGAT
ACCGCGAGACCCACGCTCACCGGCTCCAGATTTATCAGCAATAAACCAGCCAGCCGGAAGGGCCGAGCGC
AGAAGTGGTCCTGCAACTTTATCCGCCTCCATCCAGTCTATTAATTGTTGCCGGGAAGCTAGAGTAAGTA
GTTCGCCAGTTAATAGTTTGCGCAACGTTGTTGCCATTGCTACAGGCATCGTGGTGTCACGCTCGTCGTT
TGGTATGGCTTCATTCAGCTCCGGTTCCCAACGATCAAGGCGAGTTACATGATCCCCCATGTTGTGCAAA
AAAGCGGTTAGCTCCTTCGGTCCTCCGATCGTTGTCAGAAGTAAGTTGGCCGCAGTGTTATCACTCATGG
TTATGGCAGCACTGCATAATTCTCTTACTGTCATGCCATCCGTAAGATGCTTTTCTGTGACTGGTGAGTA
CTCAACCAAGTCATTCTGAGAATAGTGTATGCGGCGACCGAGTTGCTCTTGCCCGGCGTCAATACGGGAT
AATACCGCGCCACATAGCAGAACTTTAAAAGTGCTCATCATTGGAAAACGTTCTTCGGGGCGAAAACTCT
CAAGGATCTTACCGCTGTTGAGATCCAGTTCGATGTAACCCACTCGTGCACCCAACTGATCTTCAGCATC
TTTTACTTTCACCAGCGTTTCTGGGTGAGCAAAAACAGGAAGGCAAAATGCCGCAAAAAAGGGAATAAGG
GCGACACGGAAATGTTGAATACTCATACTCTTCCTTTTTCAATATTATTGAAGCATTTATCAGGGTTATT
GTCTCATGAGCGGATACATATTTGAATGTATTTAGAAAAATAAACAAATAGGGGTTCCGCGCACATTTCC
CCGAAAAGTGCCACCTGACGTCGACGGATCGGGAGATCAACTTGTTTATTGCAGCTTATAATGGTTACAA
ATAAAGCAATAGCATCACAAATTTCACAAATAAAGCATTTTTTTCACTGCATTCTAGTTGTGGTTTGTCC
AAACTCATCAATGTATCTTATCATGTCTGGATCAACTGGATAACTCAAGCTAACCAAAATCATCCCAAAC
TTCCCACCCCATACCCTATTACCACTGCCAATTACCTGTGGTTTCATTTACTCTAAACCTGTGATTCCTC
TGAATTATTTTCATTTTAAAGAAATTGTATTTGTTAAATATGTACTACAAACTTAGTAGT
